Addgene plasmid #132227: pDONR221_SLC47A1
Purpose: Gateway entry clone with codon-optimized ORF sequence for subcloning into custom expression vectors
Depositing lab: RESOLUTE Consortium & Giulio Superti-Furga. Depositing organization: CeMM Research Center for Molecular Medicine. Publication: The RESOLUTE consortium: unlocking SLC transporters for drug discovery. Superti-Furga G, Lackner D, Wiedmer T, Ingles-Prieto A, Barbosa B, Girardi E, Goldmann U, Gurtl B, Klavins K, Klimek C, Lindinger S, Lineiro-Retes E, Muller AC, Onstein S, Redinger G, Reil D, Sedlyarov V, Wolf G, Crawford M, Everley R, ... Steppan CM. Nat Rev Drug Discov. 2020 Jul;19(7):429-430. doi: 10.1038/d41573-020-00056-6. PubMed 32265506.
Backbone
  Vector backbone: pDONR221
  Backbone manufacturer: Thermo Fisher Scientific
  Backbone size w/o insert (bp): 2550
  Vector type: Mammalian Expression
Growth in bacteria
  Bacterial resistance: Kanamycin, 50 μg/mL
  Growth temperature: 37°C
  Growth strain: Stbl3
  Copy number: High Copy
Gene/Insert
  Gene/Insert name: SLC47A1 (alt name: FLJ10847, MATE1)
  Species: H. sapiens (human)
  Insert size (bp): 1710
  Entrez Gene: SLC47A1 (a.k.a. MATE1)
  Cloning method: Gateway Cloning
  Sequencing primers: 5′ M13-fwd; 3′ M13-rev
Terms and licenses: Academic/Nonprofit Terms; Industry Terms
Depositor comments: For more information on the full Resolute plasmid collection, please see www.addgene.org/depositor-collections/re-solute/. Please provide your feedback on this plasmid to the RESOLUTE consortium by filling out their RESOLUTE repository feedback form: https://forms.office.com/Pages/ResponsePage.aspx?id=0e05yklzmkS7rjFGQL4N7z4feCLQvEJAmVcOCM_u885UN1JJRko0Ukg4TVQwNTZLOUxPQVJWT1NHUCQlQCN0PWcu
How to cite: pDONR221_SLC47A1 was a gift from RESOLUTE Consortium & Giulio Superti-Furga (Addgene plasmid # 132227 ; http://n2t.net/addgene:132227 ; RRID:Addgene_132227)
