[The description below was written by a language model from this plasmid's Addgene catalogue record and pLannotate feature annotations shown in this document.]
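Description:
pDONR221_SLC47A1 is a Gateway entry clone built on the pDONR221 backbone and carrying a codon-optimized open reading frame for human SLC47A1, also known as MATE1. The full sequenced plasmid is 4,260 nt. It is maintained in E. coli through a high-copy ColE1/pUC-type origin of replication and is selected with kanamycin via an aminoglycoside phosphotransferase (KanR) gene. Although the catalogue lists the vector type as mammalian expression, the annotated features show no eukaryotic promoter or polyadenylation signal. The plasmid therefore serves as a shuttle for the ORF rather than as an expression vector in its own right.

The 1,710 bp SLC47A1 coding sequence lies between attL1 and attL2, the recombination sites used in the Gateway LR reaction. LR Clonase can therefore transfer the ORF directionally into any attR-containing destination vector, which then supplies the promoter, tags and selection markers. The rrnB T1 and T2 transcription terminators sit upstream of the cassette and insulate the insert from read-through transcription in bacteria. A T7 promoter lies just beyond attL2, oriented back toward the insert. Short lacI and lacZα fragments are also annotated; these appear to be backbone remnants with no evident function. M13 forward and reverse primer sites are listed for sequencing across the insert.

SLC47A1 encodes a solute carrier that transports organic cations and drugs such as tetraethylammonium, MPP, metformin, cimetidine and creatinine. The clone belongs to a consortium collection of SLC transporter ORFs and is intended for subcloning into custom expression vectors for transporter and drug-discovery studies.
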