Features (pLannotate 1.2.2; 10 found; start..end, strand, type, name):
    121..213     +  CDS            lacI (fragment): lac repressor; lacI; The lac repressor binds to the lac operator to inhibit transcription in E. coli. This inhibition can be relieved by adding lactose or isopropyl-β-D-thiogalactopyranoside (IPTG).
    268..295     -  terminator     rrnB T2 terminator: transcription terminator T2 from the E. coli rrnB gene
    427..470     +  terminator     rrnB T1 terminator: Escherichia coli rrnB; transcription terminator T1 from the E. coli rrnB gene
    517..553     -  CDS            lacZα (fragment): LacZα fragment of β-galactosidase; lacZ fragment
    569..668     +  protein_bind   attL1: mutant version of attL; recombination site for the Gateway® LR reaction LR Clonase™
    674..2383    +  CDS            SLC47A1: S47A1_HUMAN - Also known as MATE1. Experimental evidence at protein level: Swiss-Prot protein existence level 1. Solute transporter for tetraethylammonium (TEA), 1-methyl-4- phenylpyridinium (MPP), cimetidine, N-methylnicotinamide (NMN), metformin, creatinine, guanidine, procainamide, topotecan, estrone sulfate, acyclovir, ganciclovir and also the zwitterionic cephalosporin, cephalexin and cephradin. Seems to also play a role in the uptake of oxaliplatin (a new platinum anticancer agent). Able to transport paraquat (PQ or N,N-dimethyl-4-4'-bipiridinium); a widely used herbicid. Responsible for
   2385..2484    -  protein_bind   attL2: mutant version of attL; recombination site for the Gateway® LR reaction LR Clonase™
   2502..2520    -  promoter       T7 promoter: promoter for bacteriophage T7 RNA polymerase
   2654..3463    +  CDS            KanR: aminoglycoside phosphotransferase; aph(3')-Ia; confers resistance to kanamycin in bacteria or G418 (Geneticin®) in eukaryotes
   3610..4198    +  rep_origin     ori: high-copy-number ColE1/pMB1/pBR322/pUC origin of replication
>Addgene plasmid #132227 | pDONR221_SLC47A1 | addgene full sequence | sequence record 262701 | Addgene NGS Result
CTTTCCTGCGTTATCCCCTGATTCTGTGGATAACCGTATTACCGCCTTTGAGTGAGCTGATACCGCTCGC
CGCAGCCGAACGACCGAGCGCAGCGAGTCAGTGAGCGAGGAAGCGGAAGAGCGCCCAATACGCAAACCGC
CTCTCCCCGCGCGTTGGCCGATTCATTAATGCAGCTGGCACGACAGGTTTCCCGACTGGAAAGCGGGCAG
TGAGCGCAACGCAATTAATACGCGTACCGCTAGCCAGGAAGAGTTTGTAGAAACGCAAAAAGGCCATCCG
TCAGGATGGCCTTCTGCTTAGTTTGATGCCTGGCAGTTTATGGCGGGCGTCCTGCCCGCCACCCTCCGGG
CCGTTGCTTCACAACGTTCAAATCCGCTCCCGGCGGATTTGTCCTACTCAGGAGAGCGTTCACCGACAAA
CAACAGATAAAACGAAAGGCCCAGTCTTCCGACTGAGCCTTTCGTTTTATTTGATGCCTGGCAGTTCCCT
ACTCTCGCGTTAACGCTAGCATGGATGTTTTCCCAGTCACGACGTTGTAAAACGACGGCCAGTCTTAAGC
TCGGGCCCCAAATAATGATTTTATTTTGACTGATAGTGACCTGTTCGTTGCAACACATTGATGAGCAATG
CTTTTTTATAATGCCAACTTTGTACAAAAAAGCAGGCTCCACCATGGAGGCCCCTGAGGAGCCAGCACCT
GTGAGAGGAGGACCAGAGGCCACCCTGGAGGTGAGGGGCTCCCGCTGCCTGCGGCTGTCTGCCTTCAGAG
AGGAGCTGAGGGCCCTGCTGGTGCTGGCAGGACCAGCCTTTCTGGTGCAGCTGATGGTGTTCCTGATCTC
TTTTATCAGCTCCGTGTTCTGCGGACACCTGGGCAAGCTGGAGCTGGACGCAGTGACCCTGGCAATCGCC
GTGATCAACGTGACAGGCGTGAGCGTGGGCTTTGGCCTGTCTAGCGCCTGTGATACCCTGATCAGCCAGA
CATACGGCTCCCAGAATCTGAAGCACGTGGGCGTGATCCTGCAGAGGTCCGCCCTGGTGCTGCTGCTGTG
CTGTTTCCCATGTTGGGCCCTGTTTCTGAACACCCAGCACATCCTGCTGCTGTTCAGACAGGACCCCGAC
GTGAGCAGGCTGACCCAGACATACGTGACCATCTTCATCCCTGCCCTGCCAGCCACATTTCTGTACATGC
TGCAGGTGAAGTATCTGCTGAATCAGGGCATCGTGCTGCCACAGATCGTGACAGGAGTGGCAGCCAACCT
GGTGAATGCCCTGGCCAACTATCTGTTCCTGCACCAGCTGCACCTGGGCGTGATCGGAAGCGCCCTGGCC
AACTTGATCTCTCAATACACGCTTGCACTGCTGCTGTTTCTGTATATCCTGGGCAAGAAGCTGCACCAGG
CAACATGGGGAGGATGGAGCCTGGAGTGCCTGCAGGACTGGGCATCCTTCCTGAGGCTGGCAATCCCCTC
TATGCTGATGCTGTGCATGGAGTGGTGGGCCTATGAAGTGGGCAGCTTTCTGTCCGGAATCCTGGGAATG
GTGGAGCTGGGAGCACAGAGCATCGTGTACGAGCTGGCCATCATCGTGTATATGGTGCCTGCCGGCTTCT
CCGTGGCCGCCTCTGTGCGCGTGGGAAACGCACTGGGAGCAGGCGACATGGAGCAGGCCCGGAAGTCCTC
TACCGTGTCCCTGCTGATCACAGTGCTGTTCGCCGTGGCCTTTTCTGTGCTGCTGCTGAGCTGCAAGGAT
CACGTGGGCTACATCTTCACCACAGACCGCGATATCATCAATCTGGTGGCCCAGGTGGTGCCTATCTATG
CCGTGAGCCACCTGTTTGAGGCCCTGGCCTGTACCTCTGGAGGCGTGCTGAGGGGAAGCGGAAACCAGAA
AGTGGGAGCCATCGTGAATACAATCGGCTACTATGTGGTGGGCCTGCCAATCGGCATCGCCCTGATGTTC
GCCACCACACTGGGCGTGATGGGCCTGTGGTCCGGCATCATCATCTGCACCGTGTTTCAGGCCGTGTGCT
TCCTGGGCTTTATCATCCAGCTGAACTGGAAGAAGGCATGCCAGCAGGCACAGGTGCACGCCAACCTGAA
GGTGAACAATGTGCCTCGGTCTGGCAATAGCGCCCTGCCACAGGACCCTCTGCACCCAGGATGTCCCGAG
AACCTGGAGGGCATCCTGACCAATGACGTGGGCAAGACAGGCGAGCCCCAGAGCGATCAGCAGATGAGAC
AGGAGGAGCCACTGCCAGAGCACCCTCAGGATGGAGCCAAGCTGTCCAGGAAGCAGCTGGTGCTGAGGAG
AGGACTGCTGCTGCTGGGCGTGTTCCTGATCCTGCTGGTGGGCATCCTGGTGCGCTTTTACGTGCGGATC
CAGGACCCAGCTTTCTTGTACAAAGTTGGCATTATAAGAAAGCATTGCTTATCAATTTGTTGCAACGAAC
AGGTCACTATCAGTCAAAATAAAATCATTATTTGCCATCCAGCTGATATCCCCTATAGTGAGTCGTATTA
CATGGTCATAGCTGTTTCCTGGCAGCTCTGGCCCGTGTCTCAAAATCTCTGATGTTACATTGCACAAGAT
AAAAATATATCATCATGAACAATAAAACTGTCTGCTTACATAAACAGTAATACAAGGGGTGTTATGAGCC
ATATTCAACGGGAAACGTCGAGGCCGCGATTAAATTCCAACATGGATGCTGATTTATATGGGTATAAATG
GGCTCGCGATAATGTCGGGCAATCAGGTGCGACAATCTATCGCTTGTATGGGAAGCCCGATGCGCCAGAG
TTGTTTCTGAAACATGGCAAAGGTAGCGTTGCCAATGATGTTACAGATGAGATGGTCAGACTAAACTGGC
TGACGGAATTTATGCCTCTTCCGACCATCAAGCATTTTATCCGTACTCCTGATGATGCATGGTTACTCAC
CACTGCGATCCCCGGAAAAACAGCATTCCAGGTATTAGAAGAATATCCTGATTCAGGTGAAAATATTGTT
GATGCGCTGGCAGTGTTCCTGCGCCGGTTGCATTCGATTCCTGTTTGTAATTGTCCTTTTAACAGCGATC
GCGTATTTCGTCTCGCTCAGGCGCAATCACGAATGAATAACGGTTTGGTTGATGCGAGTGATTTTGATGA
CGAGCGTAATGGCTGGCCTGTTGAACAAGTCTGGAAAGAAATGCATAAACTTTTGCCATTCTCACCGGAT
TCAGTCGTCACTCATGGTGATTTCTCACTTGATAACCTTATTTTTGACGAGGGGAAATTAATAGGTTGTA
TTGATGTTGGACGAGTCGGAATCGCAGACCGATACCAGGATCTTGCCATCCTATGGAACTGCCTCGGTGA
GTTTTCTCCTTCATTACAGAAACGGCTTTTTCAAAAATATGGTATTGATAATCCTGATATGAATAAATTG
CAGTTTCATTTGATGCTCGATGAGTTTTTCTAATCAGAATTGGTTAATTGGTTGTAACACTGGCAGAGCA
TTACGCTGACTTGACGGGACGGCGCAAGCTCATGACCAAAATCCCTTAACGTGAGTTACGCGTCGTTCCA
CTGAGCGTCAGACCCCGTAGAAAAGATCAAAGGATCTTCTTGAGATCCTTTTTTTCTGCGCGTAATCTGC
TGCTTGCAAACAAAAAAACCACCGCTACCAGCGGTGGTTTGTTTGCCGGATCAAGAGCTACCAACTCTTT
TTCCGAAGGTAACTGGCTTCAGCAGAGCGCAGATACCAAATACTGTTCTTCTAGTGTAGCCGTAGTTAGG
CCACCACTTCAAGAACTCTGTAGCACCGCCTACATACCTCGCTCTGCTAATCCTGTTACCAGTGGCTGCT
GCCAGTGGCGATAAGTCGTGTCTTACCGGGTTGGACTCAAGACGATAGTTACCGGATAAGGCGCAGCGGT
CGGGCTGAACGGGGGGTTCGTGCACACAGCCCAGCTTGGAGCGAACGACCTACACCGAACTGAGATACCT
ACAGCGTGAGCTATGAGAAAGCGCCACGCTTCCCGAAGGGAGAAAGGCGGACAGGTATCCGGTAAGCGGC
AGGGTCGGAACAGGAGAGCGCACGAGGGAGCTTCCAGGGGGAAACGCCTGGTATCTTTATAGTCCTGTCG
GGTTTCGCCACCTCTGACTTGAGCGTCGATTTTTGTGATGCTCGTCAGGGGGGCGGAGCCTATGGAAAAA
CGCCAGCAACGCGGCCTTTTTACGGTTCCTGGCCTTTTGCTGGCCTTTTGCTCACATGTT
