>Addgene plasmid #132227 | pDONR221_SLC47A1 | depositor partial sequence | sequence record 253854 | Codon-optimized ORF of SLC47A1
ATGGAGGCCCCTGAGGAGCCAGCACCTGTGAGAGGAGGACCAGAGGCCACCCTGGAGGTGAGGGGCTCCC
GCTGCCTGCGGCTGTCTGCCTTCAGAGAGGAGCTGAGGGCCCTGCTGGTGCTGGCAGGACCAGCCTTTCT
GGTGCAGCTGATGGTGTTCCTGATCTCTTTTATCAGCTCCGTGTTCTGCGGACACCTGGGCAAGCTGGAG
CTGGACGCAGTGACCCTGGCAATCGCCGTGATCAACGTGACAGGCGTGAGCGTGGGCTTTGGCCTGTCTA
GCGCCTGTGATACCCTGATCAGCCAGACATACGGCTCCCAGAATCTGAAGCACGTGGGCGTGATCCTGCA
GAGGTCCGCCCTGGTGCTGCTGCTGTGCTGTTTCCCATGTTGGGCCCTGTTTCTGAACACCCAGCACATC
CTGCTGCTGTTCAGACAGGACCCCGACGTGAGCAGGCTGACCCAGACATACGTGACCATCTTCATCCCTG
CCCTGCCAGCCACATTTCTGTACATGCTGCAGGTGAAGTATCTGCTGAATCAGGGCATCGTGCTGCCACA
GATCGTGACAGGAGTGGCAGCCAACCTGGTGAATGCCCTGGCCAACTATCTGTTCCTGCACCAGCTGCAC
CTGGGCGTGATCGGAAGCGCCCTGGCCAACTTGATCTCTCAATACACGCTTGCACTGCTGCTGTTTCTGT
ATATCCTGGGCAAGAAGCTGCACCAGGCAACATGGGGAGGATGGAGCCTGGAGTGCCTGCAGGACTGGGC
ATCCTTCCTGAGGCTGGCAATCCCCTCTATGCTGATGCTGTGCATGGAGTGGTGGGCCTATGAAGTGGGC
AGCTTTCTGTCCGGAATCCTGGGAATGGTGGAGCTGGGAGCACAGAGCATCGTGTACGAGCTGGCCATCA
TCGTGTATATGGTGCCTGCCGGCTTCTCCGTGGCCGCCTCTGTGCGCGTGGGAAACGCACTGGGAGCAGG
CGACATGGAGCAGGCCCGGAAGTCCTCTACCGTGTCCCTGCTGATCACAGTGCTGTTCGCCGTGGCCTTT
TCTGTGCTGCTGCTGAGCTGCAAGGATCACGTGGGCTACATCTTCACCACAGACCGCGATATCATCAATC
TGGTGGCCCAGGTGGTGCCTATCTATGCCGTGAGCCACCTGTTTGAGGCCCTGGCCTGTACCTCTGGAGG
CGTGCTGAGGGGAAGCGGAAACCAGAAAGTGGGAGCCATCGTGAATACAATCGGCTACTATGTGGTGGGC
CTGCCAATCGGCATCGCCCTGATGTTCGCCACCACACTGGGCGTGATGGGCCTGTGGTCCGGCATCATCA
TCTGCACCGTGTTTCAGGCCGTGTGCTTCCTGGGCTTTATCATCCAGCTGAACTGGAAGAAGGCATGCCA
GCAGGCACAGGTGCACGCCAACCTGAAGGTGAACAATGTGCCTCGGTCTGGCAATAGCGCCCTGCCACAG
GACCCTCTGCACCCAGGATGTCCCGAGAACCTGGAGGGCATCCTGACCAATGACGTGGGCAAGACAGGCG
AGCCCCAGAGCGATCAGCAGATGAGACAGGAGGAGCCACTGCCAGAGCACCCTCAGGATGGAGCCAAGCT
GTCCAGGAAGCAGCTGGTGCTGAGGAGAGGACTGCTGCTGCTGGGCGTGTTCCTGATCCTGCTGGTGGGC
ATCCTGGTGCGCTTTTACGTGCGGATCCAG
